>Addgene plasmid #18239 | T4 Lysozyme Y18D T26Q WT* | addgene partial sequence | sequence record 24026 | 3primeUP
CGAAAAGCCCGCTCATTAGGCGGGCTCAGATCTGCTCATGTTTGACAGCTTATCATCGATAAGCTTCGGC
AATAAATTCTTGATATGTTTTCATATGTTTCCTTTAAATATTTTAATTAGTAATTGTCTATTCAAGTAAT
TGTGAATATACTATCACAATTCCAAGAGAAAGTAAACAGCTTTATAGATTTTTATACGCGTCCCAAGTGC
CAGTTCTAAACGTTGTAATGACTCGTTTTGCGCGATTAGGTGTTTGATTATACCATCTACTTTTAGCTAA
GTTAACTGCTGCTTCATCCCAGCGTTTTTGTTGAAGCATACGTAAAGAGTTAGTAAATCCTGCCACACCG
GTTTCTCCCATTTGGAAAACCATATTAATCAATGCAGCGCGACGAACCGCATCAAGAGAATCATAAACCG
GTTTTAATTTAGCATTTCTCAGAATTCCGCGAACAGCAGCATCAACATCCTGATTAAAGAGTTTTTCAGC
CTCATCTTTTGTAATTACACCATTAGTATTACGCCCAATAGCTTTATCTAATTCAGATTTAGCAGCATTA
AGTGATGGACTTTTTGTAAGCAAATGACCGATGCCAATCTGGTAATAGCCTTCTGTGTCTTTATCGATTT
TAAGTCTAAGACCTTCATCTATACGTAACATTTCAAATATATTCATAATACCTCCTAAGCATCGATGGAT
CCTGTTTCCTGTGTGAAATTGTTATCCGCTCACATTCCACACATTATACGAGCCGATGATAATGNCACAG
GGGATGGGGAGTAGCTCACGAGGCGCCCNGGTTCCGGGGAATGTANCGCCCATCCCATAACAGCGAGCTA
GGNAGCGGGGCANGGGCAN
