[The description below was written by a language model from this plasmid's Addgene catalogue record.]
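Description:
T4 Lysozyme Y18D T26Q WT* is a bacterial expression plasmid built on the pHS1403 backbone (about 5 kb without insert) that carries a mutant version of the bacteriophage T4 lysozyme gene (gene e). It is maintained as a high-copy plasmid in E. coli under ampicillin selection. The record gives no feature table and does not name the origin of replication, the promoter driving expression, or any fusion tags, so those details cannot be stated here.

The insert is roughly 600 bp and was cloned by restriction digestion between BamHI at the 5′ end and HindIII at the 3′ end, with both sites preserved so the fragment can be excised or exchanged. According to the depositor, the BamHI site lies 27 bp from the start codon and the HindIII site 115 bp from the stop codon, meaning the fragment includes short flanking untranslated regions around the coding sequence. The encoded protein carries two point substitutions, Y18D and T26Q, in the "WT*" background; in the T4 lysozyme literature this designation generally refers to the cysteine-free pseudo-wild-type protein used as a reference for mutagenesis, although the record itself does not define the term. The construct is also listed under the alternative names B10DQ or 254DQ.

The record does not state a specific purpose. A defined point-mutant lysozyme in a bacterial expression vector is consistent with producing recombinant protein in E. coli to study how the substitutions affect structure, stability or activity.
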