Addgene plasmid #18239: T4 Lysozyme Y18D T26Q WT*
Depositing lab: Brian Matthews. Depositing organization: University of Oregon.
Backbone
  Vector backbone: pHS1403
  Backbone size w/o insert (bp): 5000
  Vector type: Bacterial Expression
Growth in bacteria
  Bacterial resistance: Ampicillin, 100 μg/mL
  Growth temperature: 37°C
  Growth strain: DH5alpha
  Copy number: High Copy
Gene/Insert
  Gene/Insert name: T4 Lysozyme (alt name: B10DQ or 254DQ)
  Species: Bacteriophage T4
  Insert size (bp): 600
  Mutation: Y18D T26Q WT*
  GenBank ID: NP_049736
  Entrez Gene: e (a.k.a. T4p123)
  Cloning method: Restriction Enzyme; 5′ cloning site BamHI (not destroyed); 3′ cloning site HindIII (not destroyed)
  Sequencing primers: 5′ na; 3′ GGCGTATCACGAGGCCC
Terms and licenses: Academic/Nonprofit Terms; Industry Terms: Not Available to Industry
Depositor comments: The BamHI site is 27 bp from the ATG and the HindIII site is 115 bp from the stop.
How to cite: T4 Lysozyme Y18D T26Q WT* was a gift from Brian Matthews (Addgene plasmid # 18239 ; http://n2t.net/addgene:18239 ; RRID:Addgene_18239)
